LOCUS       Exported 3488 bp ds-DNA circular SYN 13-MAY-2021
DEFINITION  Start-Stop Assembly Level 1DE plasmid.
ACCESSION   .
VERSION     .
KEYWORDS    pStA1DE
SOURCE      synthetic DNA construct
  ORGANISM  synthetic DNA construct
REFERENCE   1 (bases 1 to 3488)
  AUTHORS   Taylor GM, Mordaka PM, Heap JT
  TITLE     Start-Stop Assembly: a functionally scarless DNA assembly system
            optimized for metabolic engineering.
  JOURNAL   Nucleic Acids Res. 2018 Nov 20. pii: 5193345. doi:
            10.1093/nar/gky1182.
  PUBMED    30462270
REFERENCE   2 (bases 1 to 3488)
  AUTHORS   .
  TITLE     Direct Submission
  JOURNAL   Exported May 13, 2021 from SnapGene Server 1.1.58
            http://www.snapgene.com
FEATURES             Location/Qualifiers
     source          1..3488
                     /organism="synthetic DNA construct"
                     /mol_type="other DNA"
     promoter        1..31
                     /label=lac promoter
                     /note="promoter for the E. coli lac operon"
     protein_bind    39..55
                     /label=lac operator
                     /bound_moiety="lac repressor encoded by lacI"
                     /note="The lac repressor binds to the lac operator to
                     inhibit transcription in E. coli. This inhibition can be
                     relieved by adding lactose or
                     isopropyl-beta-D-thiogalactopyranoside (IPTG)."
     primer_bind     44..66
                     /label=M13/pUC Reverse
                     /note="In lacZ gene"
     primer_bind     63..79
                     /label=M13 rev
                     /note="common sequencing primer, one of multiple similar
                     variants"
     primer_bind     63..79
                     /label=M13 Reverse
                     /note="In lacZ gene. Also called M13-rev"
     CDS             75..398
                     /codon_start=1
                     /gene="lacZ fragment"
                     /product="LacZ-alpha fragment of beta-galactosidase"
                     /label=lacZ-alpha
                     /translation="MTMITPSLHACRSTLEDPRVPSSNSLAVVLQRRDWENPGVTQLNR
                     LAAHPPFASWRNSEEARTDRPSQQLRSLNGEWRLMRYFLLTHLCGISHRIWCTLSTICS
                     DAA"
     misc_feature    92..148
                     /label=MCS
                     /note="pUC18/19 multiple cloning site"
     primer_bind     complement(149..166)
                     /label=M13 Forward
                     /note="In lacZ gene. Also called M13-F20 or M13 (-21)
                     Forward"
     primer_bind     complement(149..165)
                     /label=M13 fwd
                     /note="common sequencing primer, one of multiple similar
                     variants"
     primer_bind     complement(158..180)
                     /label=M13/pUC Forward
                     /note="In lacZ gene"
     primer_bind     complement(374..393)
                     /label=pRS-marker
                     /note="pRS vectors, use to sequence yeast selectable
                     marker"
     terminator      426..512
                     /gene="Escherichia coli rrnB"
                     /label=rrnB T1 terminator
                     /note="transcription terminator T1 from the E. coli rrnB
                     gene"
     primer_bind     complement(915..932)
                     /label=L4440
                     /note="L4440 vector, forward primer"
     rep_origin      complement(1049..1594)
                     /direction=LEFT
                     /label=p15A ori
                     /note="Plasmids containing the medium-copy-number p15A
                     origin of replication can be propagated in E. coli cells
                     that contain a second plasmid with the ColE1 origin. "
     primer_bind     complement(1129..1148)
                     /label=pBR322ori-F
                     /note="pBR322 origin, forward primer"
     promoter        1706..1734
                     /label=tet promoter
                     /note="E. coli promoter for tetracycline efflux protein
                     gene"
     CDS             1782..2972
                     /codon_start=1
                     /gene="tet"
                     /product="tetracycline efflux protein"
                     /label=TcR
                     /note="confers resistance to tetracycline"
                     /translation="MKSNNALIVILGTVTLDAVGIGLVMPVLPGLLRDIVHSDSIASHY
                     GVLLALYALMQFLCAPVLGALSDRFGRRPVLLASLLGATIDYAIMATTPVLWILYAGRI
                     VAGITGATGAVAGAYIADITDGEDRARHFGLMSACFGVGMVAGPVAGGLLGAISLHAPF
                     LAAAVLNGLNLLLGCFLMQESHKGERRPMPLRAFNPVSSFRWARGMTIVAALMTVFFIM
                     QLVGQVPAALWVIFGEDRFRWSATMIGLSLAVFGILHALAQAFVTGPATKRFGEKQAII
                     AGMAADALGYVLLAFATRGWMAFPIMILLASGGIGMPALQAMLSRQVDDDHQGQLQGSL
                     AALTSLTSIIGPLIVTAIYAASASTWNGLAWIVGAALYLVCLPALRRGAWSRATST"
     primer_bind     complement(2134..2153)
                     /label=pBRrevBam
                     /note="pBR322 vectors, tet region, downstream of BamHI,
                     reverse primer"
     terminator      3310..3404
                     /label=lambda t0 terminator
                     /note="transcription terminator from phage lambda"
     protein_bind    3453..3474
                     /label=CAP binding site
                     /bound_moiety="E. coli catabolite activator protein"
                     /note="CAP binding activates transcription in the presence
                     of cAMP."
ORIGIN
        1 tttacacttt atgcttccgg ctcgtatgtt gtgtggaatt gtgagcggat aacaatttca
       61 cacaggaaac agctatgacc atgattacgc caagcttgca tgcctgcagg tcgactctag
      121 aggatccccg ggtaccgagc tcgaattcac tggccgtcgt tttacaacgt cgtgactggg
      181 aaaaccctgg cgttacccaa cttaatcgcc ttgcagcaca tccccctttc gccagctggc
      241 gtaatagcga agaggcccgc accgatcgcc cttcccaaca gttgcgcagc ctgaatggcg
      301 aatggcgcct gatgcggtat tttctcctta cgcatctgtg cggtatttca caccgcatat
      361 ggtgcactct cagtacaatc tgctctgatg ccgcatagtt tccgctcttc aggacgctag
      421 agaccatttg tcctactcag gagagcgttc accgacaaac aacagataaa acgaaaggcc
      481 cagtctttcg actgagcctt tcgttttatt tgatgcccga aagggcctcg tgatacgcca
      541 aaagttggcc cagggcttcc cggtatcaac agggacacca ggatttattt attctgcgaa
      601 gtgatcttcc gtcacaggta tttattcggc gcaaagtgtg tcgggtgatg ctgccaactt
      661 actgatttag tgtatgatgg tgtttttgag gtgctccagt ggcttctgtt tctatcagct
      721 gtccctcctg ttcagctact gacggggtgg tgcgtaacgg caaaagcacc gccggacatc
      781 agcgctagcg gagtgtatac tggcttacta tgttggcact gatgagggtg tcagtgaagt
      841 gcttcatgtg gcaggagaaa aaaggctgca ccggtgcgtc agcagaatat gtgatacagg
      901 atatattccg cttcctcgct cactgactcg ctacgctcgg tcgttcgact gcgacgagcg
      961 gaaatggctt acgaacgggg cggagatttc ctggaagatg ccaggaagat acttaacagg
     1021 gaagtgagag ggccgcggca aagccgtttt tccataggct ccgcccccct gacaagcatc
     1081 acgaaatctg acgctcaaat cagtggtggc gaaacccgac aggactataa agataccagg
     1141 cgtttccccc tggcggctcc ctcgtgcgct ctcctgttcc tgcctttcgg tttaccggtg
     1201 tcattccgct gttatggccg cgtttgtctc attccacgcc tgacactcag ttccgggtag
     1261 gcagttcgct ccaagctgga ctgtatgcac gaaccccccg ttcagtccga ccgctgcgcc
     1321 ttatccggta actatcgtct tgagtccaac ccggaaagac atgcaaaagc accactggca
     1381 gcagccactg gtaattgatt tagaggagtt agtcttgaag tcatgcgccg gttaaggcta
     1441 aactgaaagg acaagttttg gtgactgcgc tcctccaagc catttacctc ggttcaaaga
     1501 gttggtagct cagagaacct tcgaaaaacc gccctgcaag gcggtttttt cgttttcaga
     1561 gcaagagatt acgcgcagac caaaacgatc tcaagaagat catcttatta atcagataaa
     1621 atatttctag atttcagtgc aatttatctc ttcaaatgta gcacctgaag tcagccccat
     1681 acgatataag ttgtaattct catgtttgac agcttatcat cgataagctt taatgcggta
     1741 gtttatcaca gttaaattgc taacgcagtc aggcaccgtg tatgaaatct aacaatgcgc
     1801 tcatcgtcat cctcggcacc gtcaccctgg atgctgtagg cataggcttg gttatgccgg
     1861 tactgccggg cctcttgcgg gatatcgtcc attccgacag catcgccagt cactatggcg
     1921 tgctgctagc gctatatgcg ttgatgcaat ttctatgcgc acccgttctc ggagcactgt
     1981 ccgaccgctt tggccgccgc ccagtcctgc tcgcttcgct acttggagcc actatcgact
     2041 acgcgatcat ggcgaccaca cccgtcctgt ggatcctcta cgccggacgc atcgtggccg
     2101 gcatcaccgg cgccacaggt gcggttgctg gcgcctatat cgccgacatc accgatgggg
     2161 aagatcgggc tcgccacttc gggctcatga gcgcttgttt cggcgtgggt atggtggcag
     2221 gccccgtggc cgggggactg ttgggcgcca tctccttgca tgcaccattc cttgcggcgg
     2281 cggtgctcaa cggcctcaac ctactactgg gctgcttcct aatgcaggag tcgcataagg
     2341 gagagcgtcg accgatgccc ttgagagcct tcaacccagt cagctccttc cggtgggcgc
     2401 ggggcatgac tatcgtcgcc gcacttatga ctgttttctt tatcatgcaa ctcgtaggac
     2461 aggtgccggc agcgctctgg gtcattttcg gcgaggaccg ctttcgctgg agcgcgacga
     2521 tgatcggcct gtcgcttgcg gtattcggaa tcttgcacgc cctcgctcaa gccttcgtca
     2581 ctggtcccgc caccaaacgt ttcggcgaga agcaggccat tatcgccggc atggcggccg
     2641 acgcgctggg ctacgtcttg ctggcgttcg cgacgcgagg ctggatggcc ttccccatta
     2701 tgattcttct cgcttccggc ggcatcggga tgcccgcgtt gcaggccatg ctgtccaggc
     2761 aggtagatga cgaccatcag ggacagcttc aaggatcgct cgcggctctt accagcctaa
     2821 cttcgatcat tggaccgctg atcgtcacgg cgatttatgc cgcctcggcg agcacatgga
     2881 acgggttggc atggattgta ggcgccgccc tataccttgt ctgcctcccc gcgttgcgtc
     2941 gcggtgcatg gagccgggcc acctcgacct gaatggaagc cggcggcacc tcgctaacgg
     3001 attcaccact ccaagaattg gagccaatca attcttgcgg agaactgtga atgcgcaaac
     3061 caacccttgg cagaacatat ccatcgcgtc cgccatctcc agcagccgca cgcggcgcat
     3121 ctcgggcagc gttgggtcct ggccacgggt gcgcatgatc gtgctcctgt cgttgaggac
     3181 ccggctaggc tggcggggtt gccttactgg ttagcagaat gaatcaccga tacgcgagcg
     3241 aacgtgaagc gactgctgct gcaaaacgtc tgcgacctga gcgccgcagc cggacgaccg
     3301 agcgccttgg actcctgttg atagatccag taatgacctc agaactccat ctggatttgt
     3361 tcagaacgct cggttgccgc cgggcgtttt ttattggtga gaatggtctc agcttcagag
     3421 aagagccagt agggcagtga gcgcaacgca attaatgtga gttagctcac tcattaggca
     3481 ccccaggc
//
