LOCUS       Exported 3488 bp ds-DNA circular SYN 05-DEC-2017
DEFINITION  synthetic circular DNA
ACCESSION   .
VERSION     .
KEYWORDS    .
SOURCE      synthetic DNA construct
  ORGANISM  synthetic DNA construct
REFERENCE   1 (bases 1 to 3488)
  AUTHORS   John Heap
  TITLE     Direct Submission
  JOURNAL   Exported Dec 5, 2017 from SnapGene 4.1.1 http://www.snapgene.com
FEATURES             Location/Qualifiers
     source          1..3488
                     /organism="synthetic DNA construct"
                     /mol_type="other DNA"
     terminator      1..87
                     /gene="Escherichia coli rrnB"
                     /label=rrnB T1 terminator
                     /note="transcription terminator T1 from the E. coli rrnB
                     gene"
     rep_origin      complement(624..1169)
                     /direction=LEFT
                     /label=p15A ori
                     /note="Plasmids containing the medium-copy-number p15A
                     origin of replication can be propagated in E. coli cells
                     that contain a second plasmid with the ColE1 origin."
     CDS             1357..2547
                     /codon_start=1
                     /gene="tet"
                     /product="tetracycline efflux protein"
                     /label=TcR
                     /note="confers resistance to tetracycline"
                     /translation="MKSNNALIVILGTVTLDAVGIGLVMPVLPGLLRDIVHSDSIASHY
                     GVLLALYALMQFLCAPVLGALSDRFGRRPVLLASLLGATIDYAIMATTPVLWILYAGRI
                     VAGITGATGAVAGAYIADITDGEDRARHFGLMSACFGVGMVAGPVAGGLLGAISLHAPF
                     LAAAVLNGLNLLLGCFLMQESHKGERRPMPLRAFNPVSSFRWARGMTIVAALMTVFFIM
                     QLVGQVPAALWVIFGEDRFRWSATMIGLSLAVFGILHALAQAFVTGPATKRFGEKQAII
                     AGMAADALGYVLLAFATRGWMAFPIMILLASGGIGMPALQAMLSRQVDDDHQGQLQGSL
                     AALTSLTSIIGPLIVTAIYAASASTWNGLAWIVGAALYLVCLPALRRGAWSRATST"
     terminator      2885..2979
                     /label=lambda t0 terminator
                     /note="transcription terminator from phage lambda"
     promoter        3064..3094
                     /label=lac promoter
                     /note="promoter for the E. coli lac operon"
     protein_bind    3102..3118
                     /label=lac operator
                     /bound_moiety="lac repressor encoded by lacI"
                     /note="The lac repressor binds to the lac operator to
                     inhibit transcription in E. coli. This inhibition can be
                     relieved by adding lactose or
                     isopropyl-beta-D-thiogalactopyranoside (IPTG)."
     CDS             3138..3461
                     /codon_start=1
                     /gene="lacZ"
                     /product="LacZ-alpha fragment of beta-galactosidase"
                     /label=lacZ-alpha
                     /translation="MTMITPSLHACRSTLEDPRVPSSNSLAVVLQRRDWENPGVTQLNR
                     LAAHPPFASWRNSEEARTDRPSQQLRSLNGEWRLMRYFLLTHLCGISHRIWCTLSTICS
                     DAA"
ORIGIN
        1 atttgtccta ctcaggagag cgttcaccga caaacaacag ataaaacgaa aggcccagtc
       61 tttcgactga gcctttcgtt ttatttgatg cccgaaaggg cctcgtgata cgccaaaagt
      121 tggcccaggg cttcccggta tcaacaggga caccaggatt tatttattct gcgaagtgat
      181 cttccgtcac aggtatttat tcggcgcaaa gtgcgtcggg tgatgctgcc aacttactga
      241 tttagtgtat gatggtgttt ttgaggtgct ccagtggctt ctgtttctat cagctgtccc
      301 tcctgttcag ctactgacgg ggtggtgcgt aacggcaaaa gcaccgccgg acatcagcgc
      361 tagcggagtg tatactggct tactatgttg gcactgatga gggtgtcagt gaagtgcttc
      421 atgtggcagg agaaaaaagg ctgcaccggt gcgtcagcag aatatgtgat acaggatata
      481 ttccgcttcc tcgctcactg actcgctacg ctcggtcgtt cgactgcggc gagcggaaat
      541 ggcttacgaa cggggcggag atttcctgga agatgccagg aagatactta acagggaagt
      601 gagagggccg cggcaaagcc gtttttccat aggctccgcc cccctgacaa gcatcacgaa
      661 atctgacgct caaatcagtg gtggcgaaac ccgacaggac tataaagata ccaggcgttt
      721 ccccctggcg gctccctcgt gcgctctcct gttcctgcct ttcggtttac cggtgtcatt
      781 ccgctgttat ggccgcgttt gtctcattcc acgcctgaca ctcagttccg ggtaggcagt
      841 tcgctccaag ctggactgta tgcacgaacc ccccgttcag tccgaccgct gcgccttatc
      901 cggtaactat cgtcttgagt ccaacccgga aagacatgca aaagcaccac tggcagcagc
      961 cactggtaat tgatttagag gagttagtct tgaagtcatg cgccggttaa ggctaaactg
     1021 aaaggacaag ttttggtgac tgcgctcctc caagccagtt acctcggttc aaagagttgg
     1081 tagctcagag aaccttcgaa aaaccgccct gcaaggcggt tttttcgttt tcagagcaag
     1141 agattacgcg cagaccaaaa cgatctcaag aagatcatct tattaatcag ataaaatatt
     1201 tctagatttc agtgcaattt atctcttcaa atgtagcacc tgaagtcagc cccatacgat
     1261 ataagttgta attctcatgt ttgacagctt atcatcgata agctttaatg cggtagttta
     1321 tcacagttaa attgctaacg cagtcaggca ccgtgtatga aatctaacaa tgcgctcatc
     1381 gtcatcctcg gcaccgtcac cctggatgct gtaggcatag gcttggttat gccggtactg
     1441 ccgggcctct tgcgggatat cgtccattcc gacagcatcg ccagtcacta tggcgtgctg
     1501 ctagcgctat atgcgttgat gcaatttcta tgcgcacccg ttctcggagc actgtccgac
     1561 cgctttggcc gccgcccagt cctgctcgct tcgctacttg gagccactat cgactacgcg
     1621 atcatggcga ccacacccgt cctgtggatc ctctacgccg gacgcatcgt ggccggcatc
     1681 accggcgcca caggtgcggt tgctggcgcc tatatcgccg acatcaccga tggggaagat
     1741 cgggctcgcc acttcgggct catgagcgct tgtttcggcg tgggtatggt ggcaggcccc
     1801 gtggccgggg gactgttggg cgccatctcc ttgcatgcac cattccttgc ggcggcggtg
     1861 ctcaacggcc tcaacctact actgggctgc ttcctaatgc aggagtcgca taagggagag
     1921 cgtcgaccga tgcccttgag agccttcaac ccagtcagct ccttccggtg ggcgcggggc
     1981 atgactatcg tcgccgcact tatgactgtt ttctttatca tgcaactcgt aggacaggtg
     2041 ccggcagcgc tctgggtcat tttcggcgag gaccgctttc gctggagcgc gacgatgatc
     2101 ggcctgtcgc ttgcggtatt cggaatcttg cacgccctcg ctcaagcctt cgtcactggt
     2161 cccgccacca aacgtttcgg cgagaagcag gccattatcg ccggcatggc ggccgacgcg
     2221 ctgggctacg tcttgctggc gttcgcgacg cgaggctgga tggccttccc cattatgatt
     2281 cttctcgctt ccggcggcat cgggatgccc gcgttgcagg ccatgctgtc caggcaggta
     2341 gatgacgacc atcagggaca gcttcaagga tcgctcgcgg ctcttaccag cctaacttcg
     2401 atcattggac cgctgatcgt cacggcgatt tatgccgcct cggcgagcac atggaacggg
     2461 ttggcatgga ttgtaggcgc cgccctatac cttgtctgcc tccccgcgtt gcgtcgcggt
     2521 gcatggagcc gggccacctc gacctgaatg gaagccggcg gcacctcgct aacggattca
     2581 ccactccaag aattggagcc aatcaattct tgcggagaac tgtgaatgcg caaaccaacc
     2641 cttggcagaa catatccatc gcgtccgcca tctccagcag ccgcacgcgg cgcatctcgg
     2701 gcagcgttgg gtcctggcca cgggtgcgca tgatcgtgct cctgtcgttg aggacccggc
     2761 taggctggcg gggttgcctt actggttagc agaatgaatc accgatacgc gagcgaacgt
     2821 gaagcgactg ctgctgcaaa acgtctgcga cctgagcgcc gcagccggac gaccgagcgc
     2881 cttggactcc tgttgataga tccagtaatg acctcagaac tccatctgga tttgttcaga
     2941 acgctcggtt gccgccgggc gttttttatt ggtgagaatg gtctcagctt cagagaagag
     3001 ccagtagggc agtgagcgca acgcaattaa tgtgagttag ctcactcatt aggcacccca
     3061 ggctttacac tttatgcttc cggctcgtat gttgtgtgga attgtgagcg gataacaatt
     3121 tcacacagga aacagctatg accatgatta cgccaagctt gcatgcctgc aggtcgactc
     3181 tagaggatcc ccgggtaccg agctcgaatt cactggccgt cgttttacaa cgtcgtgact
     3241 gggaaaaccc tggcgttacc caacttaatc gccttgcagc acatccccct ttcgccagct
     3301 ggcgtaatag cgaagaggcc cgcaccgatc gcccttccca acagttgcgc agcctgaatg
     3361 gcgaatggcg cctgatgcgg tattttctcc ttacgcatct gtgcggtatt tcacaccgca
     3421 tatggtgcac tctcagtaca atctgctctg atgccgcata gtttccgctc ttcaggacgc
     3481 tagagacc
//
