>Addgene plasmid #114169 | pStA1DE | depositor full sequence | sequence record 215498 | Full Sequence
GACTCCTGTTGATAGATCCAGTAATGACCTCAGAACTCCATCTGGATTTGTTCAGAACGCTCGGTTGCCG
CCGGGCGTTTTTTATTGGTGAGAATGGTCTCAGCTTCAGAGAAGAGCCAGTAGGGCAGTGAGCGCAACGC
AATTAATGTGAGTTAGCTCACTCATTAGGCACCCCAGGCTTTACACTTTATGCTTCCGGCTCGTATGTTG
TGTGGAATTGTGAGCGGATAACAATTTCACACAGGAAACAGCTATGACCATGATTACGCCAAGCTTGCAT
GCCTGCAGGTCGACTCTAGAGGATCCCCGGGTACCGAGCTCGAATTCACTGGCCGTCGTTTTACAACGTC
GTGACTGGGAAAACCCTGGCGTTACCCAACTTAATCGCCTTGCAGCACATCCCCCTTTCGCCAGCTGGCG
TAATAGCGAAGAGGCCCGCACCGATCGCCCTTCCCAACAGTTGCGCAGCCTGAATGGCGAATGGCGCCTG
ATGCGGTATTTTCTCCTTACGCATCTGTGCGGTATTTCACACCGCATATGGTGCACTCTCAGTACAATCT
GCTCTGATGCCGCATAGTTTCCGCTCTTCAGGACGCTAGAGACCATTTGTCCTACTCAGGAGAGCGTTCA
CCGACAAACAACAGATAAAACGAAAGGCCCAGTCTTTCGACTGAGCCTTTCGTTTTATTTGATGCCCGAA
AGGGCCTCGTGATACGCCAAAAGTTGGCCCAGGGCTTCCCGGTATCAACAGGGACACCAGGATTTATTTA
TTCTGCGAAGTGATCTTCCGTCACAGGTATTTATTCGGCGCAAAGTGCGTCGGGTGATGCTGCCAACTTA
CTGATTTAGTGTATGATGGTGTTTTTGAGGTGCTCCAGTGGCTTCTGTTTCTATCAGCTGTCCCTCCTGT
TCAGCTACTGACGGGGTGGTGCGTAACGGCAAAAGCACCGCCGGACATCAGCGCTAGCGGAGTGTATACT
GGCTTACTATGTTGGCACTGATGAGGGTGTCAGTGAAGTGCTTCATGTGGCAGGAGAAAAAAGGCTGCAC
CGGTGCGTCAGCAGAATATGTGATACAGGATATATTCCGCTTCCTCGCTCACTGACTCGCTACGCTCGGT
CGTTCGACTGCGGCGAGCGGAAATGGCTTACGAACGGGGCGGAGATTTCCTGGAAGATGCCAGGAAGATA
CTTAACAGGGAAGTGAGAGGGCCGCGGCAAAGCCGTTTTTCCATAGGCTCCGCCCCCCTGACAAGCATCA
CGAAATCTGACGCTCAAATCAGTGGTGGCGAAACCCGACAGGACTATAAAGATACCAGGCGTTTCCCCCT
GGCGGCTCCCTCGTGCGCTCTCCTGTTCCTGCCTTTCGGTTTACCGGTGTCATTCCGCTGTTATGGCCGC
GTTTGTCTCATTCCACGCCTGACACTCAGTTCCGGGTAGGCAGTTCGCTCCAAGCTGGACTGTATGCACG
AACCCCCCGTTCAGTCCGACCGCTGCGCCTTATCCGGTAACTATCGTCTTGAGTCCAACCCGGAAAGACA
TGCAAAAGCACCACTGGCAGCAGCCACTGGTAATTGATTTAGAGGAGTTAGTCTTGAAGTCATGCGCCGG
TTAAGGCTAAACTGAAAGGACAAGTTTTGGTGACTGCGCTCCTCCAAGCCAGTTACCTCGGTTCAAAGAG
TTGGTAGCTCAGAGAACCTTCGAAAAACCGCCCTGCAAGGCGGTTTTTTCGTTTTCAGAGCAAGAGATTA
CGCGCAGACCAAAACGATCTCAAGAAGATCATCTTATTAATCAGATAAAATATTTCTAGATTTCAGTGCA
ATTTATCTCTTCAAATGTAGCACCTGAAGTCAGCCCCATACGATATAAGTTGTAATTCTCATGTTTGACA
GCTTATCATCGATAAGCTTTAATGCGGTAGTTTATCACAGTTAAATTGCTAACGCAGTCAGGCACCGTGT
ATGAAATCTAACAATGCGCTCATCGTCATCCTCGGCACCGTCACCCTGGATGCTGTAGGCATAGGCTTGG
TTATGCCGGTACTGCCGGGCCTCTTGCGGGATATCGTCCATTCCGACAGCATCGCCAGTCACTATGGCGT
GCTGCTAGCGCTATATGCGTTGATGCAATTTCTATGCGCACCCGTTCTCGGAGCACTGTCCGACCGCTTT
GGCCGCCGCCCAGTCCTGCTCGCTTCGCTACTTGGAGCCACTATCGACTACGCGATCATGGCGACCACAC
CCGTCCTGTGGATCCTCTACGCCGGACGCATCGTGGCCGGCATCACCGGCGCCACAGGTGCGGTTGCTGG
CGCCTATATCGCCGACATCACCGATGGGGAAGATCGGGCTCGCCACTTCGGGCTCATGAGCGCTTGTTTC
GGCGTGGGTATGGTGGCAGGCCCCGTGGCCGGGGGACTGTTGGGCGCCATCTCCTTGCATGCACCATTCC
TTGCGGCGGCGGTGCTCAACGGCCTCAACCTACTACTGGGCTGCTTCCTAATGCAGGAGTCGCATAAGGG
AGAGCGTCGACCGATGCCCTTGAGAGCCTTCAACCCAGTCAGCTCCTTCCGGTGGGCGCGGGGCATGACT
ATCGTCGCCGCACTTATGACTGTTTTCTTTATCATGCAACTCGTAGGACAGGTGCCGGCAGCGCTCTGGG
TCATTTTCGGCGAGGACCGCTTTCGCTGGAGCGCGACGATGATCGGCCTGTCGCTTGCGGTATTCGGAAT
CTTGCACGCCCTCGCTCAAGCCTTCGTCACTGGTCCCGCCACCAAACGTTTCGGCGAGAAGCAGGCCATT
ATCGCCGGCATGGCGGCCGACGCGCTGGGCTACGTCTTGCTGGCGTTCGCGACGCGAGGCTGGATGGCCT
TCCCCATTATGATTCTTCTCGCTTCCGGCGGCATCGGGATGCCCGCGTTGCAGGCCATGCTGTCCAGGCA
GGTAGATGACGACCATCAGGGACAGCTTCAAGGATCGCTCGCGGCTCTTACCAGCCTAACTTCGATCATT
GGACCGCTGATCGTCACGGCGATTTATGCCGCCTCGGCGAGCACATGGAACGGGTTGGCATGGATTGTAG
GCGCCGCCCTATACCTTGTCTGCCTCCCCGCGTTGCGTCGCGGTGCATGGAGCCGGGCCACCTCGACCTG
AATGGAAGCCGGCGGCACCTCGCTAACGGATTCACCACTCCAAGAATTGGAGCCAATCAATTCTTGCGGA
GAACTGTGAATGCGCAAACCAACCCTTGGCAGAACATATCCATCGCGTCCGCCATCTCCAGCAGCCGCAC
GCGGCGCATCTCGGGCAGCGTTGGGTCCTGGCCACGGGTGCGCATGATCGTGCTCCTGTCGTTGAGGACC
CGGCTAGGCTGGCGGGGTTGCCTTACTGGTTAGCAGAATGAATCACCGATACGCGAGCGAACGTGAAGCG
ACTGCTGCTGCAAAACGTCTGCGACCTGAGCGCCGCAGCCGAACGACCGAGCGCCTTG
Features (pLannotate 1.2.2; 14 found; start..end, strand, type, name):
      1..95      +  terminator     lambda t0 terminator: transcription terminator from phage lambda
    144..165     +  protein_bind   CAP binding site: CAP binding activates transcription in the presence of cAMP. E. coli catabolite activator protein
    180..210     +  promoter       lac promoter: promoter for the E. coli lac operon
    218..234     +  protein_bind   lac operator: The lac repressor binds to the lac operator to inhibit transcription in E. coli. This inhibition can be relieved by adding lactose or isopropyl-β-D-thiogalactopyranoside (IPTG). lac repressor encoded by lacI
    271..327     -  misc_feature   MCS: pUC18/19 multiple cloning site
    324..481     +  CDS            lacZα (fragment): LacZα fragment of β-galactosidase; lacZ fragment
    487..579     -  misc_feature   bom (fragment): basis of mobility region from pBR322
    605..691     -  terminator     rrnB T1 terminator: Escherichia coli rrnB; transcription terminator T1 from the E. coli rrnB gene
    823..966     +  mobile_element IS1 (fragment): prokaryotic transposable element IS1
   1085..1140    -  rep_origin     RSF ori (fragment): Plasmids containing the RSF 1030 origin of replication can be propagated in E. coli cells that contain additional plasmids with compatible origins.
   1228..1773    -  rep_origin     p15A ori: Plasmids containing the medium-copy-number p15A origin of replication can be propagated in E. coli cells that contain a second plasmid with the ColE1 origin.
   1885..1913    +  promoter       tet promoter: E. coli promoter for tetracycline efflux protein gene
   1961..3151    +  CDS            TcR: tetracycline efflux protein; tet; confers resistance to tetracycline
   3393..3461    -  CDS            YPB1_ECOLX (fragment): Protein predicted: Swiss-Prot protein existence level 4. From Escherichia coli.
