[The description below was written by a language model from this plasmid's Addgene catalogue record, the feature table of its GenBank file and pLannotate feature annotations shown in this document.]
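Description:
pStA1DE is an empty 3,488 bp destination vector from the Start-Stop Assembly toolkit, a hierarchical DNA assembly system described as functionally scarless and optimized for metabolic engineering. It serves as a "Level 1DE" acceptor. The name implies one position-specific member of a set of Level 1 vectors, but the record does not spell out the meaning of the DE designation, the restriction enzymes used, or the fusion sites flanking the cloning region. The backbone derives from pACYC184 and is maintained in E. coli through the p15A origin of replication. This origin gives a low-to-medium copy number and is compatible with ColE1-type plasmids in the same cell. Selection relies on the tetracycline efflux gene (TcR) expressed from its native tet promoter.

The plasmid carries no insert. In place of one, it holds a lacZ-alpha cassette with a CAP binding site, lac promoter, lac operator and the LacZ-alpha coding fragment, which includes a pUC18/19-type multiple cloning site and standard M13 sequencing primer sites. In assembly vectors of this kind, the cassette usually acts as a replaceable placeholder: successful assembly displaces lacZ-alpha and permits blue/white screening in an alpha-complementing host, though the record does not state this explicitly. The cassette sits between a lambda t0 terminator upstream and an rrnB T1 terminator downstream, which should insulate the assembly site from transcription originating in the backbone and vice versa. The automated annotation also reports short fragments of IS1, bom, an RSF-type origin and a predicted E. coli protein. These are probably backbone remnants or partial homology hits rather than functional parts. All three feature tables describe the same circular sequence, differing only in where numbering begins.
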