Addgene plasmid #114169: pStA1DE
Purpose: (Empty Backbone) Start-Stop Assembly Level 1DE plasmid
Depositing lab: John Heap. Depositing organization: Imperial College London. Publication: Start-Stop Assembly: a functionally scarless DNA assembly system optimized for metabolic engineering. Taylor GM, Mordaka PM, Heap JT. Nucleic Acids Res. 2018 Nov 20. pii: 5193345. doi: 10.1093/nar/gky1182. PubMed 30462270.
Backbone
  Vector backbone: pACYC184
  Backbone size (bp): 3488
  Vector type: Synthetic Biology
Growth in bacteria
  Bacterial resistance: Tetracycline, 10 μg/mL
  Growth temperature: 37°C
  Growth strain: DH5alpha
  Copy number: Low Copy
Gene/Insert
  Gene/Insert name: None
  Cloning method: Unknown
  Sequencing primers: 5′ OligoGT339 GTTGAGGACCCGGCTAGG; 3′ OligoGT340 TGTGACGGAAGATCACTTCG
Terms and licenses: Academic/Nonprofit Terms; Industry Terms: Not Available to Industry
Depositor comments: Accession Number MG649427, Alternative ID = pGT408 . Please visit https://www.biorxiv.org/content/early/2018/07/04/361626 for bioRxiv preprint.
How to cite: pStA1DE was a gift from John Heap (Addgene plasmid # 114169 ; http://n2t.net/addgene:114169 ; RRID:Addgene_114169)
